Addgene plasmid #195926: L1P23
Purpose: Level 1 PhiC31 cassette with constitutive promoter: p35S-PhiC31-tUBQ1
Depositing lab: Jennifer Nemhauser. Depositing organization: University of Washington. Publication: An integrase toolbox to record gene-expression during plant development. Guiziou S, Maranas CJ, Chu JC, Nemhauser JL. Nat Commun. 2023 Apr 3;14(1):1844. doi: 10.1038/s41467-023-37607-5. PubMed 37012288.
Backbone
  Vector backbone: pGII-L1-Rep
  Backbone size w/o insert (bp): 4708
  Vector type: Plant Expression
  Selectable markers: Hygromycin
Growth in bacteria
  Bacterial resistance: Kanamycin, 50 μg/mL
  Growth temperature: 37°C
  Growth strain: DH5alpha
  Copy number: High Copy
Gene/Insert
  Gene/Insert name: p35S-PhiC31-tUBQ1
  Species: Synthetic
  Insert size (bp): 3776
  Cloning method: Restriction Enzyme; 5′ cloning site Unknown (unknown if destroyed)
Terms and licenses: Academic/Nonprofit Terms; Industry Terms: Not Available to Industry
Depositor comments: IS4 Transposon present in plasmid backbone. This is a known insertion and is not of any functional concern.
How to cite: L1P23 was a gift from Jennifer Nemhauser (Addgene plasmid # 195926 ; http://n2t.net/addgene:195926 ; RRID:Addgene_195926)
