[The description below was written by a language model from this plasmid's Addgene catalogue record and pLannotate feature annotations shown in this document.]
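Description:
L1P23 is a plant expression plasmid built on the pGII-L1-Rep backbone, a pGreenII-style binary vector designed for Agrobacterium-mediated T-DNA delivery. It is a "Level 1" construct in a hierarchical assembly scheme and carries a constitutive expression cassette for the PhiC31 serine integrase. In bacteria it is maintained by a high-copy ColE1/pUC-type origin and selected with kanamycin (aph(3')-Ia). A pSa origin is also present, which in pGreen-type vectors supports replication in Agrobacterium. The depositor notes that an IS4 transposon has inserted into the backbone and is not considered functionally relevant. This probably explains why the sequenced plasmid (about 9.8 kb) is larger than the sum of the listed backbone and insert sizes, and why there is an unannotated stretch between the ColE1 origin and KanR.

Nopaline-type left and right border repeats delimit the T-DNA. Near the left border, in reverse orientation, a CaMV 35S promoter drives the hygromycin phosphotransferase gene (hph), followed by a CaMV poly(A) signal, providing hygromycin selection of transformed plants. The payload runs in the forward direction. It begins with a long CaMV 35S promoter region, whose upstream part is annotated as a fragment of a CaMV coding sequence, followed by the TMV Ω translational enhancer. According to the catalogue entry, this is followed by the PhiC31 coding sequence and the UBQ1 terminator, although the automated feature table leaves that region unannotated. Remnants of lacZα and a T7 promoter flank the cloning site. The plasmid comes from a toolbox that uses integrases to record gene expression during plant development. In that setting, it likely supplies constitutively expressed PhiC31 to switch integrase target sites, for example as a positive control, though the record does not specify this.
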