Features (pLannotate 1.2.2; 19 found; start..end, strand, type, name):
    255..277     +  misc_feature   LB T-DNA repeat: left border repeat from nopaline C58 T-DNA (truncated)
    285..461     -  polyA_signal   CaMV poly(A) signal: cauliflower mosaic virus polyadenylation signal
    511..675     -  CDS            yokD (fragment): YOKD_BACSU - Experimental evidence at protein level: Swiss-Prot protein existence level 1. May contribute to antibiotic resistance. From Bacillus subtilis (strain 168).
    696..1718    -  CDS            hph: KHYB_ECOLX - Experimental evidence at protein level: Swiss-Prot protein existence level 1. The aminoglycoside phosphotransferases achieve inactivation of their antibiotic substrates by phosphorylation. Only phosphorylates hygromycin and closely related compounds such as demethyl analogs and destomycin. From Escherichia coli.
   1738..2083    -  promoter       CaMV 35S promoter: strong constitutive promoter from cauliflower mosaic virus
   1740..1786    -  promoter       minimal CaMV 35S promoter: minimal 35S promoter from cauliflower mosaic virus
   2164..2321    -  CDS            lacZα (fragment): LacZα fragment of β-galactosidase; lacZ fragment
   2324..2342    +  promoter       T7 promoter: promoter for bacteriophage T7 RNA polymerase
   2350..3156    +  CDS            IBMP_CAMVB (fragment): Experimental evidence at protein level: Swiss-Prot protein existence level 1. Enhances the ribosomal termination-reinitiation event leading to the translation of major open reading frames on the polycistronic viral RNAs. From Cauliflower mosaic virus (strain Bari 1) (CaMV).
   3340..3685    +  promoter       CaMV 35S promoter: strong constitutive promoter from cauliflower mosaic virus
   3637..3683    +  promoter       minimal CaMV 35S promoter: minimal 35S promoter from cauliflower mosaic virus
   3714..3767    +  misc_feature   TMV Ω: translational enhancer from the tobacco mosaic virus 5'-leader sequence (Gallie et al., 1988)
   6020..6178    -  CDS            CWINV2 (fragment): INV2_ARATH - Also known as BFRUCT2. Experimental evidence at transcript level: Swiss-Prot protein existence level 2. From Arabidopsis thaliana (Mouse-ear cress).
   6166..6190    +  misc_feature   RB T-DNA repeat: right border repeat from nopaline C58 T-DNA
   6281..6869    -  rep_origin     ori: high-copy-number ColE1/pMB1/pBR322/pUC origin of replication
   8228..8297    +  ncRNA          RNA-OUT: Accession: RF00240 - RNA-OUT
   8378..9193    -  CDS            KanR: aminoglycoside phosphotransferase; aph(3')-Ia; confers resistance to kanamycin in bacteria or G418 (Geneticin®) in eukaryotes
   9378..9479    +  CDS            TRA2_ECOLX (fragment): Protein predicted: Swiss-Prot protein existence level 4. Required for transposition of transposon Tn903. From Escherichia coli.
   9484..128     +  rep_origin     pSa ori (across the origin): origin of replication from bacterial plasmid pSa
>Addgene plasmid #195926 | L1P23 | addgene full sequence | sequence record 386974 | Addgene NGS Result
ATGTTCAATTAGCTTTTCAATTATGAATATATATATCAATTATTGGTCGCCCTTGGCTTGTGGACAATGC
GCTACGCGCACCGGCTCCGCCCGTGGACAACCGCAAGCGGTTGCCCACCGTCGAGCGCCTTTGCCCACAA
CCCGGCGGCCGGCCGCAACAGATCGTTTTATAAATTTTTTTTTTTGAAAAAGAAAAAGCCCGAAAGGCGG
CAACCTCTCGGGCTTCTGGATTTCCGATCCCCGGAATTAGATCTTGGCAGGATATATTGTGGTGTAACGT
TATCGATCTGGATTTTAGTACTGGATTTTGGTTTTAGGAATTAGAAATTTTATTGATAGAAGTATTTTAC
AAATACAAATACATACTAAGGGTTTCTTATATGCTCAACACATGAGCGAAACCCTATAAGAACCCTAATT
TCCCTTATCGGGAAACTACTCACACATTATTTATGGAGAAAATAGAGAGAGATAGATTTGTAGAGAGAGA
CTGGTGATTTCAGCGTACCGAATTAATTCCTGAATCACTGCGACCGGCCCTCCCGCGACCCAGCCGAGCG
AGCTTAGCGAACTGTGGACGAGAACTGTGCCACCAAGCGTAAGGCCGTTCTCTCGCATTTGCCTTGCTAG
GCTCGCGCGAGTTGCTGGCTGAGGCGTTCTCGAAATCAGCTCTTGTTCGGTCGGCATCTACTCTATTCCT
TTGCCCTCGGACGAGTGCTGGGGCGTCGGTTTCCACTATCGGCGAGTACTTCTACACAGCCATCGGTCCA
GACGGCCGCGCTTCTGCGGGCGATTTGTGTACGCCCGACAGTCCCGGCTCCGGATCGGACGATTGCGTCG
CATCGACCCTGCGCCCAAGCTGCATCATCGAAATTGCCGTCAACCAAGCTCTGATAGAGTTGGTCAAGAC
CAATGCGGAGCATATACGCCCGGAGCCTTGGCGATCCTGCAAGCTCCGGATGCCTCCGCTCGAAGTAGCG
CGTCTGCTGCTCCATACAAGCCAACCACGGCCTCCAGAAGAAGATGTTGGCGACCTCGTATTGGGAATCC
CCGAACATCGCCTCGCTCCAGTCAATGACCGCTGTTATGCGGCCATTGTCCGTCAGGACATTGTTGGAGC
CGAAATCCGCGTGCACGAGGTGCCGGACTTCGGGGCAGTCCTCGGCCCAAAGCATCAGCTCATCGAGAGC
CTGCGCGACGGACGCACTGACGGTGTCGTCCATCACAGTTTGCCAGTGATACACATGGGGATCAGCAATC
GCGCATATGAAATCACGCCATGTAGTGTATTGACCGATTCCTTGCGGTCCGAATGGGCCGAACCCGCTCG
TCTGGCTAAGATCGGCCGCAGCGATAGCATCCATAGCCTCCGCGACCGGCTGAAGAACAGCGGGCAGTTC
GGTTTCAGGCAGGTCTTGCAACGTGACACCCTGTGCACGGCGGGAGATGCAATAGGTCAGGCTCTCGCTG
AACTCCCCAATGTCAAGCACTTCCGGAATCGGGAGCGCGGCCGATGCAAAGTGCCGATAAACATAACGAT
CTTTGTAGAAACCATCGGCGCAGCTATTTACCCGCAGGACATATCCACGCCCTCCTACATCGAAGCTGAA
AGCACGAGATTCTTCGCCCTCCGAGAGCTGCATCAGGTCGGAGACGCTGTCGAACTTTTCGATCAGAAAC
TTCTCGACAGACGTCGCGGTGAGTTCAGGCTTTTTCATAGGGGGGATCAGCTTGGGCTGTCCTCTCCAAA
TGAAATGAACTTCCTTATATAGAGGAAGGGTCTTGCGAAGGATAGTGGGATTGTGCGTCATCCCTTACGT
CAGTGGAGATGTCACATCAATCCACTTGCTTTGAAGACGTGGTTGGAACGTCTTCTTTTTCCACGATGCT
CCTCGTGGGTGGGGGTCCATCTTTGGGACCACTGTCGGCAGAGGCATCTTGAATGATAGCCTTTCCTTTA
TCGCAATGATGGCATTTGTAGGAGCCACCTTCCTTTTCTACTGTCCTTTCGATGAAGTGACAGATAGCTG
GGCAATGGAATCCGAGGAGGTTTCCCGAAATTACCCTTTGTTGAAAAGTCTCAATAGCCCTTTGGTCTTC
TGAGACTGTATCTTTGACATTTTTGGAGTAGGGGTACGATAACATTAACGCTTACAATTTCCATTCGCCA
TTCAGGCTGCGCAACTGTTGGGAAGGGCGATCGGTGCGGGCCTCTTCGCTATTACGCCAGCTGGCGAAAG
GGGGATGTGCTGCAAGGCGATTAAGTTGGGTAACGCCAGGGTTTTCCCAGTCACGACGTTGTAAAACGAC
GGCCAGTGAATTGTAATACGACTCACTATAGGGCTTGGAGGAATTCCAATCCCACAAAAATCTGAGCTTA
ACAGCACAGTTGCTCCTCTCAGAGCAGAATCGGGTATTCAACACCCTCATATCAACTACTACGTTGTGTA
TAACGGTCCACATGCCGGTATATACGATGACTGGGGTTGTACAAAGGCGGCAACAAACGGCGTTCCCGGA
GTTGCACACAAGAAATTTGCCACTATTACAGAGGCAAGAGCAGCAGCTGACGCGTACACAACAAGTCAGC
AAACAGACAGGTTGAACTTCATCCCCAAAGGAGAAGCTCAACTCAAGCCCAAGAGCTTTGCTAAGGCCCT
AACAAGCCCACCAAAGCAAAAAGCCCACTGGCTCACGCTAGGAACCAAAAGGCCCAGCAGTGATCCAGCC
CCAAAAGAGATCTCCTTTGCCCCGGAGATTACAATGGACGATTTCCTCTATCTTTACGATCTAGGAAGGA
AGTTCGAAGGTGAAGGTGACGACACTATGTTCACCACTGATAATGAGAAGGTTAGCCTCTTCAATTTCAG
AAAGAATGCTGACCCACAGATGGTTAGAGAGGCCTACGCAGCAAGTCTCATCAAGACGATCTACCCGAGT
AACAATCTCCAGGAGATCAAATACCTTCCCAAGAAGGTTAAAGATGCAGTCAAAAGATTCAGGACTAATT
GCATCAAGAACACAGAGAAAGACATATTTCTCAAGATCAGAAGTACTATTCCAGTATGGACGATTCAAGG
CTTGCTTCATAAACCAAGGCAAGTAATAGAGATTGGAGTCTCTAAAAAGGTAGTTCCTACTGAATCTAAG
GCCATGCATGGAGTCTAAGATTCAAATCGAGGATCTAACAGAACTCGCCGTCAAGACTGGCGAACAGTTC
ATACAGAGTCTTTTACGACTCAATGACAAGAAGAAAATCTTCGTCAACATGGTGGAGCACGACACTCTGG
TCTACTCCAAAAATGTCAAAGATACAGTCTCAGAAGATCAAAGGGCTATTGAGACTTTTCAACAAAGGAT
AATTTCGGGAAACCTCCTCGGATTCCATTGCCCAGCTATCTGTCACTTCATCGAAAGGACAGTAGAAAAG
GAAGGTGGCTCCTACAAATGCCATCATTGCGATAAAGGAAAGGCTATCATTCAAGATCTCTCTGCCGACA
GTGGTCCCAAAGATGGACCCCCACCCACGAGGAGCATCGTGGAAAAAGAAGAGGTTCCAACCACGTCTAC
AAAGCAAGTGGATTGATGTGACATCTCCACTGACGTAAGGGATGACGCACAATCCCACTATCCTTCGCAA
GACCCTTCCTCTATATAAGGAAGTTCATTTCATTTGGAGAGGACACGCTCGAGTATAAGAGCTCATTTTT
ACAACAATTACCAACAACAACAAACAACAAACAACATTACAATTACATTTACAATTATCGATACAATGGA
CACGTATGCCGGCGCTTATGATAGACAATCAAGAGAAAGAGAGAACTCTTCTGCCGCCTCTCCAGCTACA
CAGAGATCTGCCAACGAGGATAAAGCTGCTGATTTACAAAGAGAGGTAGAGAGAGATGGGGGTAGGTTTA
GATTTGTGGGTCATTTCTCTGAGGCTCCTGGTACATCAGCCTTTGGTACTGCTGAACGGCCTGAATTTGA
AAGAATATTAAATGAGTGTCGGGCCGGTCGACTAAATATGATAATAGTTTATGATGTATCTAGGTTCAGT
AGACTCAAAGTTATGGATGCAATTCCGATCGTGAGCGAGCTACTTGCACTCGGTGTTACTATCGTAAGTA
CACAAGAAGGTGTATTCAGGCAGGGTAATGTGATGGACCTTATACACCTTATTATGCGACTCGACGCTAG
CCATAAAGAGTCATCACTGAAGAGTGCTAAAATCTTGGACACCAAGAACCTGCAAAGGGAGCTTGGAGGC
TATGTAGGAGGAAAAGCTCCGTATGGTTTCGAACTCGTGAGTGAGACAAAAGAGATTACCAGAAATGGTA
GGATGGTGAACGTGGTTATTAATAAGCTAGCTCATAGCACAACCCCTCTCACAGGGCCTTTTGAGTTCGA
ACCTGACGTTATTAGATGGTGGTGGAGAGAGATCAAAACTCACAAACATCTTCCATTTAAGCCAGGTAGC
CAGGCTGCTATCCACCCTGGATCTATCACTGGGCTTTGTAAAAGGATGGATGCTGACGCAGTGCCAACTC
GAGGGGAAACAATCGGTAAGAAGACTGCATCTTCCGCTTGGGATCCCGCTACAGTTATGAGAATCCTTCG
GGATCCGCGTATTGCTGGATTCGCCGCAGAAGTCATTTATAAGAAAAAACCTGATGGTACTCCTACTACA
AAAATCGAAGGTTATAGGATCCAAAGGGATCCTATTACTTTGCGTCCAGTTGAATTAGACTGTGGACCGA
TCATCGAACCTGCCGAGTGGTACGAGTTGCAGGCCTGGCTTGATGGTAGAGGGCGTGGAAAGGGTTTATC
TCGGGGACAGGCAATTTTGTCAGCAATGGATAAGCTTTATTGTGAGTGTGGGGCTGTTATGACATCAAAA
CGTGGAGAAGAGTCAATCAAGGATTCTTACAGGTGCAGACGTCGTAAAGTGGTGGACCCTTCTGCTCCAG
GACAGCATGAGGGTACATGCAACGTTTCTATGGCTGCTCTTGATAAATTTGTGGCCGAACGTATTTTCAA
CAAGATTAGACACGCTGAAGGGGATGAGGAAACTTTAGCTCTTCTTTGGGAGGCTGCCCGGCGTTTTGGT
AAGCTAACAGAGGCACCAGAAAAAAGTGGCGAAAGAGCTAATTTGGTAGCCGAAAGAGCAGACGCCTTGA
ATGCATTGGAAGAACTTTACGAAGATAGGGCTGCCGGAGCATATGATGGACCAGTTGGTCGGAAGCATTT
CAGGAAGCAACAAGCTGCACTAACTTTGAGACAGCAAGGCGCAGAGGAGCGACTCGCAGAGCTTGAGGCC
GCCGAGGCCCCAAAGCTTCCACTCGATCAATGGTTTCCTGAGGATGCCGACGCTGATCCTACAGGTCCAA
AGAGCTGGTGGGGAAGAGCTAGCGTAGACGATAAGAGAGTGTTTGTGGGTCTATTTGTTGACAAGATTGT
AGTTACTAAGTCCACTACGGGTCGAGGACAGGGCACTCCCATCGAAAAGAGAGCCAGTATTACCTGGGCA
AAGCCTCCAACCGATGATGATGAAGACGATGCACAAGATGGTACCGAGGATGTGGCAGCACCAAAAAAAA
AGAGGAAGGTGTAAGCTTAGAGACTCTTATCAAGAATCCCATCTCTTGCTTGCTTTTTTTTGTTGTCTTC
CCTTTGATAGGGTTTGTTTTTCTTGTTTCAGTGACTTTCTATGTTAAAAGATAATGTCAGTAAAAGGATT
TGGTTTTCTATTATTCTGAATCGATTACGGAAGATTCTTGCTTAATTCCAATCTATACAAGTATCGTGAA
ATAATGACCGTTTATGTGATTAGGAGACGTGTTTCATTAATAAAATATAAGATCAATACATTGTTAGTAG
TGATAAACTATGTACAAATTGTATTGATTGTAAAAGAAACACAATAGGTTCCTTTTTTCTACAATATATT
GTGACAGACTCTCTGTTTTAACGAATGAATTAAATTTGTCAACGAAAAAATTAAAGAATGATGTGATCAC
TTTGCACCTTGGTTCATCTTCAGAGGCTTCTGCATGTTCCATGCATTGAGGCTCTCTACGGTCACAGGTT
GTGAGCCGTTGTTAAAGACAAACAAATGCGCTACCACAGAATCAGGGGATAACGCAGGAAAGAACATGAA
GGCCTTGACAGGATATATTGGCGGGTAAACTAAGTCGCTGTATGTGTTTGTTTGAGATCTCATGTGAGCA
AAAGGCCAGCAAAAGGCCAGGAACCGTAAAAAGGCCGCGTTGCTGGCGTTTTTCCATAGGCTCCGCCCCC
CTGACGAGCATCACAAAAATCGACGCTCAAGTCAGAGGTGGCGAAACCCGACAGGACTATAAAGATACCA
GGCGTTTCCCCCTGGAAGCTCCCTCGTGCGCTCTCCTGTTCCGACCCTGCCGCTTACCGGATACCTGTCC
GCCTTTCTCCCTTCGGGAAGCGTGGCGCTTTCTCATAGCTCACGCTGTAGGTATCTCAGTTCGGTGTAGG
TCGTTCGCTCCAAGCTGGGCTGTGTGCACGAACCCCCCGTTCAGCCCGACCGCTGCGCCTTATCCGGTAA
CTATCGTCTTGAGTCCAACCCGGTAAGACACGACTTATCGCCACTGGCAGCAGCCACTGGTAACAGGATT
AGCAGAGCGAGGTATGTAGGCGGTGCTACAGAGTTCTTGAAGTGGTGGCCTAACTACGGCTACACTAGAA
GAACAGTATTTGGTATCTGCGCTCTGCTGAAGCCAGTTACCTTCGGAAGAAGAGTTGGTAGCTCTTGATC
CGGCAAACAAACCACCGCTGGTAGCGGTGGTTTTTTTGTTTGCAAGCAGCAGATTACGCGCAGAAAAAAA
GGATCTCAAGAAGATCCTTTGATCTTTTCTACGGGGTCTGACGCTCAGTGGAACGAAAACTCACGTTAAG
GGATTTTGGTCATGAGATTATCAAAAAGGATCTTCACCTAGATCCTTTTAAATTAAAAATGAAGTTTTAA
ATCAATCTAAAGTACTGAGAGATCCCCTCATAATTTCCCCAAAGCGTAACCATGTGTGAATAAATTTTGA
GCTAGTAGGGTTGCAGCCACGAGTAAGTCTTCCCTTGTTATTGTGTAGCCAGAATGCCGCAAAACTTCCA
TGCCTAAGCGAACTGTTGAGAGTACGTTTCGATTTCTGACTGTGTTAGCCTGGAAGTGCTTGTCCCAACC
TTGTTTCTGAGCATGAACGCCCGCAAGCCAACATGTTAGTTGAAGCATCAGGGCGATTAGCAGCATGATA
TCAAAACGCTCTGAGCTGCTCGTTCGGCTATGGCGTAGGCCTAGTCCGTAGGCAGGACTTTTCAAGTCTC
GGAAGGTTTCTTCAATCTGCATTCGCTTCGAATAGATATTAACAAGTTGTTTGGGTGTTCGAATTTCAAC
AGGTAAGTTAGTTGCTAGAACCCATGGCTCCTTTGCCGACGCTGAGTAGATTTTAGGTGACGGGTGGTGA
CAATGAGTCCGTGTCGAGCGCTGATTTTTTCGGCCTTTAGAGCGAGATTTATACAATAGAATTTGGCATG
AGATTGGATTGCTTTTAGTCAGCCTCTTATAGCCTAAAGTCTTTGAGTGACTAGATGACATATCATGTAA
GTTGCTGATAGGTTTCCAGTTTTCCGCTCCTAGGTCTGCATATTGTACTTTTCCTCTTACTCGACTTAAC
CAGTACCAACCCAGCTTCTCAACGGATTTATACCATGGCACTTTAAAGCCAGCATCACTGACAATGAGCG
GTGTGGTGTTACTCGGTAGAATGCTCGCAAGGTCGGCTAGAAATTGGTCATGAGCTTTCTTTGAACATTG
CTCTGAAAGCGGGAACGCTTTCTCATAAAGAGTAACAGAACGACCGTGTAGTGCGACTGAAGCTCGCAAT
ACCATAAGTCGTTTTTGCTCACGAATATCAGACCAGTCAACAAGTACAATGGGCATCGTATTGCCCGAAC
AGATAAAGCTAGCATGCCAACGGTATACAGCGAGTCGCTCTTTGTGGAGGTGACGATTACCTAACAATCG
GTCGATTCGTTTGATGTTATGTTTTGTTCTCGCTTTGGTTGGCAGGTTACGGCCAAGTTCGGTAAGAGTG
AGAGTTTTACAGTCAAGTAATGCGTGGCAAGCCAACGTTAAGCTGTTGAGTCGTTTTAAGTGTAATTCGG
GGCAGAATTGGTAAAGAGAGTCGTGTAAAATATCGAGTTCGCACATCTTGTTGTCTGATTATTGATTTTT
CGCGAAACCATTTGATCATATGACAAGATGTGTATCCACCTTAACTTAATGATTTTTACCAAAATCATTA
GGGGATTCATCAGTCTAAAGTATATATGTGTAACATTGGTCTAGTGATTAGAAAAACTCATCGAGCATCA
AATGAAACTGCAATTTATTCATATCAGGATTATCAATACCATATTTTTGAAAAAGCCGTTTCTGTAATGA
AGGAGAAAACTCACCGAGGCAGTTCCATAGGATGGCAAGATCCTGGTATCGGTCTGCGATTCCGACTCGT
CCAACATCAATACAACCTATTAATTTCCCCTCGTCAAAAATAAGGTTATCAAGTGAGAAATCACCATGAG
TGACGACTGAATCCGGTGAGAATGGCAAAAGTTTATGCATTTCTTTCCAGACTTGTTCAACAGGCCAGCC
ATTACGCTCGTCATCAAAATCACTCGCATCAACCAAACCGTTATTCATTCGTGATTGCGCCTGAGCGAGA
CGAAATACGCGATCGCTGTTAAAAGGACAATTACAAACAGGAATCGAATGCAACCGGCGCAGGAACACTG
CCAGCGCATCAACAATATTTTCACCTGAATCAGGATATTCTTCTAATACCTGGAATGCTGTTTTCCCTGG
GATCGCAGTGGTGAGTAACCATGCATCATCAGGAGTACGGATAAAATGCTTGATGGTCGGAAGAGGCATA
AATTCCGTCAGCCAGTTTAGTCTGACCATCTCATCTGTAACATCATTGGCAACGCTACCTTTGCCATGTT
TCAGAAACAACTCTGGCGCATCGGGCTTCCCATACAATCGGTAGATTGTCGCACCTGATTGCCCGACATT
ATCGCGAGCCCATTTATACCCATATAAATCAGCATCCATGTTGGAATTTAATCGCGGCCTTGAGCAAGAC
GTTTCCCGTTGAATATGGCTCATAACACCCCTTGTATTACTGTTTATGTAAGCAGACAGTTTTATTGTTC
ATGATGATATATTTTTATCTTGTGCAATGTAACATCAGAGATTTTGAGACACAACGTGGCTTTGTTGAAT
AAATCGAACTTTTGCTGAGTTGAAGGATCAGATCACGCATCTTCCCGACAACGCAGACCGTTCCGTGGCA
AAGCAAAAGTTCAAAATCACCAACTGGTCCACCTACAACAAAGCTCTCATCAACCGTGGCTCCCTCACTT
TCTGGCTGGATGATGGGGCGATTCAGGCGATCCCCATCCAACAGCCCGCCGTCGAGCGGGCTTTTTTATC
CCCGGAAGCCTGTGGATAGAGGGTAGTTATCCACGTGAAACCGCTAATGCCCCGCAAAGCCTTGATTCAC
GGGGCTTTCCGGCCCGCTCCAAAAACTATCCACGTGAAATCGCTAATCAGGGTACGTGAAATCGCTAATC
GGAGTACGTGAAATCGCTAATAAGGTCACGTGAAATCGCTAATCAAAAAGGCACGTGAGAACGCTAATAG
CCCTTTCAGATCAACAGCTTGCAAACACCCCTCGCTCCGGCAAGTAGTTACAGCAAGTAGT
